>Addgene plasmid #69102 | pKB01_mOrange2 | depositor full sequence | sequence record 125504 | pKB01_mOrange2 sequence 8316 bps
CTAGCGCTATATGCGTTGATGCAATTTCTATGCGCACCCGTTCTCGGAGCACTGTCCGACCGCTTTGGCC
GCCGCCCAGTCCTGCTCGCTTCGCTACTTGGAGCCACTATCGACTACGCGATCATGGCGACCACACCCGT
CCTGTGGATCTATCGATGCATGCAGCCGGTACCATCACAAGCACTTTGGGACGTTCTCCCTTAGTGCTTT
TTTGATTTCTCATAGGCCGGCCTGTTAGTCATATGGACACTTAAGGCAAATTGTTCAGAACTGAATAAAG
CTGACGTTTTGCTTCTATCCTTTCTTTGAGTTTTAGTGGATAATGATAATGAACAAGGTGTTCATAAATC
TATTATAACAAGAATTCCAATCCCGGGTAAAGCTTCCAGCGGCCGCGGAGGAAAATTAATGTCTAAGGGA
GAAGAAAATAATATGGCTATCATCAAGGAATTTATGCGTTTTAAGGTCCGTATGGAAGGTTCAGTCAATG
GTCACGAATTTGAAATTGAAGGTGAAGGAGAAGGTCGTCCATACGAAGGTTTTCAAACTGCTAAATTGAA
GGTAACCAAAGGTGGACCATTACCTTTTGCATGGGATATTTTGTCACCACAGTTTACATACGGAAGTAAA
GCATATGTTAAGCATCCAGCTGATATTCCTGATTACTTTAAATTGAGTTTTCCTGAAGGTTTTAAATGGG
AACGTGTCATGAATTTTGAAGATGGTGGAGTTGTCACCGTAACACAAGATTCTTCATTGCAGGATGGAGA
ATTTATCTACAAGGTTAAATTGCGTGGAACCAATTTTCCATCTGATGGTCCTGTCATGCAAAAGAAAACA
ATGGGTTGGGAAGCAAGTTCTGAACGTATGTACCCTGAAGATGGAGCCCTTAAAGGTGAAATCAAGATGC
GTTTGAAACTTAAGGATGGTGGACATTACACTTCTGAAGTCAAGACAACTTACAAGGCCAAAAAGCCAGT
ACAGCTTCCTGGAGCTTACATCGTTGGTATCAAATTGGATATTACATCACACAATGAAGATTACACTATC
GTTGAACAATATGAACGTGCAGAAGGTCGTCACTCTACTGGTGGTATGGATGAACTTTACAAGTAATAAT
AAGGATCCTAACTCGAGAAAGAATTCATGAGACTAGTCAAGGTCGGCAATTCTGCAGTACTAGGACGCCG
CCAAGCCAGCTTAAACCCAGCTCAATGAGCTGGGTTTTTTGTTTGTTAAAAATGAAGAAGAAACTGTGAA
GCGTATTTATAGCAAAGCACTCAAAAGTTTACCTTATGGGTGCTTTTTTCGTGCTTTTTTGAAAAGACAA
AAAAAAGAACCTTGCCAAGCAAGATTCTTTTGATAGCGCTATCGCTGAGCGCCGGTCGCTACCATTACCA
GTTGGTCTGGTGTCAAAAATAATAATAACCGGGCAGGCCATGTCTGCCCGTATTTCGCGTAAGGAAATCC
ATTATGTACTATTTCTGGTGATGAAATCAACGTAACATTTAAAGCTGTCAAAGCCAAAGTCATGAGATGG
CGTATGGAGCGTAAAGCTGACAAGAGCGGTGTTGCGATGATTGAGATGACCTTCCTTGCACCAAGTGAAT
TGCCTCAAGAAAGCACTCAATCAAAGATTCTTGTAGATGGAAAAGAACTTGCTGATTTCGCTGAAAATCG
TCAAGACTATCAAATTACCTATAAAGGTCAACGGCCAAAAGTCTCAGTTGAAGAAAACAATCAAGTAGCT
TCAACTGTGGTAGATAGTGGAGAAGATAGCCTTCCAGTACTTGTTCGCCTCGTTTCAGAAAGTGGAAAAC
AAGTCAAGGAATACCGTATCCAGTTGACTAAGGAAAAACCAGTTTCTGCTGTACAAGAAGATCTTCCAAA
ACTCGAATTTGTTGAAAAAGATTTGGCCTACAAGACAGTTGAGAAAAAAGATTCAACACTGTATCTAGGT
GAAACTCGTGTAGAACAAGAAGGAAAAGTTGGAAAAGAACGTATCTTTACAGTGATTAATCCTGATGGAA
GTAAGGAAGAAAAACTCCGTGAAGTGGTAGAAGTTCCGACAGACCGCATCGTCTTGGTTGGAACCAAACC
AGTAGCTCAAGAAGCTAAAAAACCACAAGTGTCAGAAAAAGCAGATACAAAACCAATTGATTCAAGTGAA
GCTGATCAAACTAATAAAGCCCAGTTACCAAATACAGGTAGTGCGGCAAGCCAAGCAGCAGTAGCAGCAG
GTTTAGCCTGCCTCGCGCGTTTCGGTGATGACGGTGAAAACCTCTGACACATGCAGCTCCCGGAGACGGT
CACAGCTTGTCTGTAAGCGGATGCCGGGAGCAGACAAGCCCGTCAGGGCGCGTCAGCGGGTGTTGGCGGG
TGTCGGGGCGCAGCCATGACCCAGTCACGTAGCGATAGCGGAGTGTATACTGGCTTAACTATGCGGCATC
AGAGCAGATTGTACTGAGAGTGCACCATATGCGGTGTGAAATACCGCACAGATGCGTAAGGAGAAAATAC
CGCATCAGGCGCTCTTCCGCTTCCTCGCTCACTGACTCGCTGCGCTCGGTCGTTCGGCTGCGGCGAGCGG
TATCAGCTCACTCAAAGGCGGTAATACGGTTATCCACAGAATCAGGGGATAACGCAGGAAAGAACATGTG
AGCAAAAGGCCAGCAAAAGGCCAGGAACCGTAAAAAGGCCGCGTTGCTGGCGTTTTTCCATAGGCTCCGC
CCCCCTGACGAGCATCACAAAAATCGACGCTCAAGTCAGAGGTGGCGAAACCCGACAGGACTATAAAGAT
ACCAGGCGTTTCCCCCTGGAAGCTCCCTCGTGCGCTCTCCTGTTCCGACCCTGCCGCTTACCGGATACCT
GTCCGCCTTTCTCCCTTCGGGAAGCGTGGCGCTTTCTCATAGCTCACGCTGTAGGTATCTCAGTTCGGTG
TAGGTCGTTCGCTCCAAGCTGGGCTGTGTGCACGAACCCCCCGTTCAGCCCGACCGCTGCGCCTTATCCG
GTAACTATCGTCTTGAGTCCAACCCGGTAAGACACGACTTATCGCCACTGGCAGCAGCCACTGGTAACAG
GATTAGCAGAGCGAGGTATGTAGGCGGTGCTACAGAGTTCTTGAAGTGGTGGCCTAACTACGGCTACACT
AGAAGGACAGTATTTGGTATCTGCGCTCTGCTGAAGCCAGTTACCTTCGGAAAAAGAGTTGGTAGCTCTT
GATCCGGCAAACAAACCACCGCTGGTAGCGGTGGTTTTTTTGTTTGCAAGCAGCAGATTACGCGCAGAAA
AAAAGGATCTCAAGAAGATCCTTTGATCTTTTCTACGGGGTCTGACGCTCAGTGGAACGAAAACTCACGT
TAAGGGATTTTGGTCATGAGATTATCAAAAAGGATCTTCACCTAGATCCTTTTAAATTAAAAATGAAGTT
TTAAATCAATCTAAAGTATATATGAGTAAACTTGGTCTGACAGTTACCAATGCTTAATCAGTGAGGCACC
TATCTCAGCGATCTGTCTATTTCGTTCATCCATAGTTGCCTGACTCCCCGTCGTGTAGATAACTACGATA
CGGGAGGGCTTACCATCTGGCCCCAGTGCTGCAATGATACCGCGAGACCCACGCTCACCGGCTCCAGATT
TATCAGCAATAAACCAGCCAGCCGGAAGGGCCGAGCGCAGAAGTGGTCCTGCAACTTTATCCGCCTCCAT
CCAGTCTATTAATTGTTGCCGGGAAGCTAGAGTAAGTAGTTCGCCAGTTAATAGTTTGCGCAACGTTGTT
GCCATTGCTGCAGGCATCGTGGTGTCACGCTCGTCGTTTGGTATGGCTTCATTCAGCTCCGGTTCCCAAC
GATCAAGGCGAGTTACATGATCCCCCATGTTGTGCAAAAAAGCGGTTAGCTCCTTCGGTCCTCCGATCGT
TGTCAGAAGTAAGTTGGCCGCAGTGTTATCACTCATGGTTATGGCAGCACTGCATAATTCTCTTACTGTC
ATGCCATCCGTAAGATGCTTTTCTGTGACTGGTGAGTACTCAACCAAGTCATTCTGAGAATAGTGTATGC
GGCGACCGAGTTGCTCTTGCCCGGCGTCAACACGGGATAATACCGCGCCACATAGCAGAACTTTAAAAGT
GCTCATCATTGGAAAACGTTCTTCGGGGCGAAAACTCTCAAGGATCTTACCGCTGTTGAGATCCAGTTCG
ATGTAACCCACTCGTGCACCCAACTGATCTTCAGCATCTTTTACTTTCACCAGCGTTTCTGGGTGAGCAA
AAACAGGAAGGCAAAATGCCGCAAAAAAGGGAATAAGGGCGACACGGAAATGTTGAATACTCATACTCTT
CCTTTTTCAATATTATTGAAGCATTTATCAGGGTTATTGTCTCATGAGCGGATACATATTTGAATGTATT
TAGAAAAATAAACAAATAGGGGTTCCGCGCACATTTCCCCGAAAAGTGCCACCTGACGTCTAAGAAACCA
TTATTATCATGACATTAACCTATAAAAATAGGCGTATCACGAGGCCCTTTCGTCTTCAAGAATTAATTCC
TTCTTAACGCCCCAAGTTCATCACCAATGACATCAACTCACATGAACTACATGATGAACCCAGTTATCAT
GGTTTTGGATAAGATTTTTGAAAAATTCTTCCCAGGCCTTGATAAATATGACTTTGATGCTGCTAAATTG
AACAAGAAAATCGGTTTCTGGGGATCTAAATTCTTCATCGGTTTCATCCTTGGTATCGTTATCGGTATTA
TGGGAACTCCACATCCAATTGCAGGTGTTGCAGATGCAGATAAATGGCGTCTTGTTATCAAAGGATGGTT
GTCTCTTGGTTTGACTGCCGGTGTATCTTTGGAACTCTTCTCACTTATCGGTTCATGGTTCATCGCAGCC
GTAGAACCACTATCACAAGGTATTACAAACGTTGCTACTAAACGTCTTCAAGGACGTAAATTCAATATCG
GTCTTGACTGGCCATTCATCGCTGGTCGTGCTGAAATCTGGGCTTGTGCCAACGTACTTGCACCAATCAT
GTTGATTGAAGCAGTGCTTCTTTCAAAAGTTGGAAATGGTATCTTGCCACTTGCAGGTATCATCGCTATG
GGTGTTACTCCAGCTCTCTTGGTTGTAACTCGTGGTAAATTGCTCCGTATGATTATCTTCGGAACACTCT
TGTTGCCACTCTTCCTTCTTTCAGGTACACTTATTGCACCATTTGCAACAGAACTTGCTAAAGGTGTAGG
TGCCTTCCCAGAAGGTGTGAGCCAAACTCAATTGATTACTCACTCTACTCTTGAAGGACCAATCGAAAAA
CTTCTTGGTTGGACAATTGGTAACACTACAACTGGTGATATCAAAGCAATCCTTGGTGCAGTAGCCTTCC
TTGTATTCTATATCGGTATCTTTGCTTGGTACAGAAAACAAATGATCAAACGTAACGAAGAGTACGCAGC
AAAAGCAAAATAATGCGCTCCGCTAGCTTTACAGACAAAGAACTATCCTTAATGGAAGCACTAGCAAAAG
GTATCAATGAAGCAAGAAATATTGAAGGCTAGTCAGTAAAATTCAGATAAACAAAAAGAGCCGATAAGAT
GAGAGTTTCATTTCTCAAATTATCGGCTCTGCGTCTTGGCGTCTGGCTCTTTGATTGTTATTATATTCAT
TTTTTGAACATTAATTAAAGTTTCGTTCTTACATTTGGGGCAGTATAAAGGGAAATTTTTAAGTATAGTA
TCCACTCGTATTCGTAGTCTTGTTTTATTTCCACAAATAGGACACAATATCCACTTGTAGTTTATAATAA
CAATCTCCTCCTTTCCACTTTAATTCAAATCTATATTAAAGAATATTTCATCTTATTTAATAAGAAACCA
TATTTATATAACAACATAAAACGCACTAAGTTATTTTATTGAACATATATCTTACTTTATCTATCTGACT
ATTTAGACGACGGGTCTGGCAAACAGGTTCGCCAGTGGTAACCTGATATCCTTTTAGCTCTGCTAAACAA
ACACTAAGCCCATTTGTAAAAAAAGTTAAATCATTGCGATAATCTTGAATACATCGAGCAGGAATTTCTC
CAATAATAATGACCTCATTATTTTTCAGTTGAGTATTTACGATATTTGCACAATATTTGGGAGCATCGTT
ATATGCCCGTGAAAGATATTCCTGTGGTGCATAAACTTTAAAACTAAGATATGGCTCTAACAATTCTGTT
CCAGCTTTTCTAAAGGCTTGCTCCAATACAATAGGAGCAAGCATCCGAAAATCTGCTGGGGTACTAACAG
GGCTATAGTATAAGCCATACTTAAAACAGATTTTACAGTCCGTCACATTCCAACCATACAATCCTTGTTC
ACAACCATAGCGTATCCCTTCCATAACTGCATTTTGAAATGATTGATTTAAGTATCCAAGAGAAACCGAG
CTCTCATACTGCATTCCACTTCCCAACGGAAGCGGTGATACAGATAAACCAATGGAAGCCCAGAAAGGAT
TTGGCGGCACTTCGATGTGAATGGTATATTCTGCATTTTTTAACGGTCTCTCCATATAAATGACTGTAGG
CTCTTTTAGTTCTATCTCCACATGATACTTTTCTTGCAACAGTGCACTAATCACTTCCATTTGTACTTTC
CCTAAGAAAGAAAGTATAATTTCATGTGTCGTAGAATCCACGTAATATCGTAGAAGCGGATCACTATCTG
AGATTTCCAAAAGGGCATCAAGCAACATTTCTCTCTGTTCAGGTTTACTCGGTTCAACAGTTGTTTGTAG
TAGAGGGTGCGGATTTTCAATCTTTTTTCTCTGTGGCAATAGTTTTGTATCTCCAAGAACACTATTTAAC
TTCAAAAACTCATTTTGCAAAATAACAATTTCTCCAGAATAAGCTCTATCAATCTTACATAATTCACCAT
TTATTGAAGTATACATTTCTGTAACTTTTATTTTTTCTTTTTCTGATACTCTAACCGAATCTCGTAAATG
TAGTACTCCACTATAAAGGCGTATATATGCAAGACGTTGTCTTTTTTTTGTATATTCAATTTTGAAAACA
TTTCCGCAAAGTTCAGACGGACCTCGATGTGTTGATGAATAAAATTTATTAGTAATAACTTCTATAAGGT
TATCAATCCCTATATTACTTTTTGCACTTCCATGATAAAGAGGGAACAGAGAACAATTCTGAAATCTTAT
GCTTTCCTCTTGTTCGAGTTCCAATGCTTCTAATGATTTACCGGACATATATTTCTCTAAAAGGTCATCG
TTTCCCTCTATTACCGTATCCCATTGTTCAGATTCGGTAAAGTTCGTCACACACACATTAGGATACAGTT
CTACCTTCTGTTTGATTACAATTTCGGCAGAAAGTTTCTCTTTAATATCCTGATAAACCGTTGATAAATC
AATTCCATTTTGGTCAATCTTATTGATAAAAAAGATTGTGGGAATCCCCATTTTCCTAAGTGCATGAAAT
AATATACGAGTTTGTGCTTGTACGCCATCTTTTGCAGAAATCAGTAGAATTGCCCCATCTAAAACTGATA
ATGAACGATATACTTCTGCTAAGAAATCCATATGTCCTGGCGTGTCTATGATGTTCACCTTCGTATTTTC
CCACTGAAAAGAGGTTATTCCTGTCTGAATTGTAATTCCTCTCTGACGTTCTAAAAGCGTATTATCCGTC
CTCGTTGTACCTTTGTCCACGCTTCCTAATTCTGTAATCGCTCCACTGTTATATAATAAGCTTTCTGTTA
AGGTAGTTTTTCCTGCATCAACATGAGCTAAAACTCCAATATTAATAATTTTCATGTGATTTTCCTCCAT
TCAAAAGCCCAAAAGGGCATAAAAATCCCAGTGATAAATACTCTTATCACTGGGATTTTTATGCATAACC
ATAGGCATACAAAGCATACAGATATTCTCCGGATACTTTAGAATCACATGATAAAGGTATTCTTAAACTG
GGTACAAAAAACTAAGCCCTCCTAAAAAAGGACATCCAATTATTTGTTCCCGCTATCAAATTGACAGTTT
ATTTAAGAATACCTTGCCGCATATTTATTAACTCCTTTTAAATAGATACTTAAATTATAGCACGTAAGAG
CATATTTGTAAAGGAATCTCCAATTTTTTATCAAAAAGAGTACATGATTACAAAGTATCTGTAATCATGT
ACCAATATTTGTTATTTTACAATCTTCCAATTATCTTGTTTTTCTAATATCAACTCAAATTGCGAGATTT
GGGTTGCCTTTGTTTCTTGATCTAAATATTTCACAGCGACATTCACGATTACTTGG
Features (pLannotate 1.2.2; 9 found; start..end, strand, type, name):
    406..1113    +  CDS            mOrange: mOrange is a basic (constitutively fluorescent) orange fluorescent protein published in 2004, derived from Discosoma sp.. It has high acid sensitivity.
   2248..2287    +  CDS            rop (fragment): Rop protein, which maintains plasmids at low copy number; rop
   2389..2529    +  misc_feature   bom: basis of mobility region from pBR322
   2715..3303    -  rep_origin     ori: high-copy-number ColE1/pMB1/pBR322/pUC origin of replication
   3474..4334    -  CDS            AmpR: β-lactamase; bla; confers resistance to ampicillin, carbenicillin, and related antibiotics
   4335..4439    -  promoter       AmpR promoter: bla
   5909..7825    -  CDS            tetM: TET1_ENTFL - Also known as tet(M). Experimental evidence at protein level: Swiss-Prot protein existence level 1. Abolishes the inhibitory effect of tetracyclin on protein synthesis by a non-covalent modification of the ribosomes. From Enterococcus faecalis (Streptococcus faecalis).
   7880..8044    -  ncRNA          sRNA 0030: Accession: RF02864 - Enterococcus sRNA 30
   8316..150     +  CDS            TcR (fragment) (across the origin): tetracycline efflux protein; tet; confers resistance to tetracycline
