[The description below was written by a language model from this plasmid's Addgene catalogue record and pLannotate feature annotations shown in this document.]
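Description:
pKB01_mOrange2 is an integrative expression plasmid for Streptococcus pneumoniae, built on the pPPP1 backbone and catalogued as a synthetic biology vector. It is an 8.3 kb plasmid propagated in E. coli, where it replicates from a ColE1/pMB1-type origin and is selected with ampicillin through the β-lactamase gene and its native promoter. The annotated bom region, a short rop fragment and a fragment of the pBR322 tetracycline efflux gene are remnants of a pBR322-like ancestry. No pneumococcal replication origin is annotated, consistent with the recorded design: the plasmid is meant to integrate into the S. pneumoniae chromosome at the bgaA locus by double cross-over. The bgaA homology arms themselves are not picked up in the feature table, so their positions are not stated.

The payload is a 708 bp synthetic mOrange2 coding sequence, codon adapted for S. pneumoniae; the annotation tool labels it as its parent protein mOrange, the orange fluorescent protein derived from Discosoma sp. Expression is driven by the zinc-inducible promoter PZn according to the record, although this promoter is also not annotated in the table. A full-length tetM gene, which protects ribosomes from tetracycline, is present with an adjacent Enterococcus-type small RNA element. It probably serves as the marker for selecting pneumococcal integrants, though the record does not say so explicitly.

The construct gives titratable, single-copy chromosomal expression of an orange-red fluorescent protein, and belongs to a set of red fluorescent protein tools intended for gene expression and protein localization studies in pneumococcus.
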