Addgene plasmid #69102: pKB01_mOrange2
Purpose: Expresses mOrange2 (codon adapted for Streptococcus pneumoniae); under control of Zinc inducible promoter PZn. Plasmid integrates in S. pneumoniae bgaA locus by double cross-over.
Depositing lab: Jan-Willem Veening. Depositing organization: University of Groningen. Publication: Red fluorescent proteins for gene expression and protein localization studies in Streptococcus pneumoniae and efficient transformation with Gibson assembled DNA. Beilharz K, van Raaphorst R, Kjos M, Veening JW. Appl Environ Microbiol. 2015 Aug 7. pii: AEM.02033-15. 10.1128/AEM.02033-15 PubMed 26253684.
Backbone
  Vector backbone: pPPP1
  Vector type: Synthetic Biology
Growth in bacteria
  Bacterial resistance: Ampicillin, 100 μg/mL
  Growth temperature: 37°C
  Growth strain: DH5alpha
  Copy number: Unknown
Gene/Insert
  Gene/Insert name: mOrange2
  Species: Synthetic
  Insert size (bp): 708
  GenBank ID: KJ908189
Terms and licenses: Academic/Nonprofit Terms; Industry Terms: Not Available to Industry
How to cite: pKB01_mOrange2 was a gift from Jan-Willem Veening (Addgene plasmid # 69102 ; http://n2t.net/addgene:69102 ; RRID:Addgene_69102)
