>Addgene plasmid #69102 | pKB01_mOrange2 | addgene partial sequence | sequence record 125229 | pBRforBam  5'-CTTGGAGCCACTATCGAC-3'
CCGTCCTGTGGATCTATCGATGCATGCAGCCGGTACCATCACAAGCACTTTGGGACGTTCTCCCTTAGTG
CTTTTTTGATTTCTCATAGGCCGGCCTGTTAGTCATATGGACACTTAAGGCAAATTGTTCAGAACTGAAT
AAAGCTGACGTTTTGCTTCTATCCTTTCTTTGAGTTTTAGTGGATAATGATAATGAACAAGGTGTTCATA
AATCTATTATAACAAGAATTCCAATCCCGGGTAAAGCTTCCAGCGGCCGCGGAGGAAAATTAATGTCTAA
GGGAGAAGAAAATAATATGGCTATCATCAAGGAATTTATGCGTTTTAAGGTCCGTATGGAAGGTTCAGTC
AATGGTCACGAATTTGAAATTGAAGGTGAAGGAGAAGGTCGTCCATACGAAGGTTTTCAAACTGCTAAAT
TGAAGGTAACCAAAGGTGGACCATTACCTTTTGCATGGGATATTTTGTCACCACAGTTTACATACGGAAG
TAAAGCATATGTTAAGCATCCAGCTGATATTCCTGATTACTTTAAATTGAGTTTTCCTGAAGGTTTTAAA
TGGGAACGTGTCATGAATTTTGAAGATGGTGGAGTTGTCACCGTAACACAAGATTCTTCATTGCAGGATG
GAGAATTTATCTACAAGGTTAAATTGCGTGGAACCAATTTTCCATCTGATGGTCCTGTCATGCAAAAGAA
AACAATGGGTTGGGAAGCAAGTTCTGAACGTATGTACCCTGAAGATGGAGCCCTTAAAGGTGAAATCAAG
ATGCGTTTGAAACTTAAGGATGGTGGACATTACACTTCTGAAGTCAAGACAACTTACAAGGCCAAAAAGC
CAGTACAGCTTCCTGGAGCTTACATCGTTGGTATCAAATTGGATATTACATCACACAATGAAGATTACAC
TATCGTTGAACAATATGAACGTGCAGAAGGTCGTCACTCTACTGGTGGTATGGATGAACTTTACAAGTAA
TAATAAGGATCCTAACTCGAGAAAGAATTCATGAGACTAGTCAAGGTCGGCAATTCTGCAGTACTAGGAC
GCCGCCAAGCCAGCTTAAACCCAGCTCAATGAGCTGGGTTTT
