>Addgene plasmid #69102 | pKB01_mOrange2 | addgene partial sequence | sequence record 125230 | pGEX3 5'-CCGGGAGCTGCATGTGTCAGAGG-3'
TCACCGAAACGCGCGAGGCAGGCTAAACCTGCTGCTACTGCTGCTTGGCTTGCCGCACTACCTGTATTTG
GTAACTGGGCTTTATTAGTTTGATCAGCTTCACTTGAATCAATTGGTTTTGTATCTGCTTTTTCTGACAC
TTGTGGTTTTTTAGCTTCTTGAGCTACTGGTTTGGTTCCAACCAAGACGATGCGGTCTGTCGGAACTTCT
ACCACTTCACGGAGTTTTTCTTCCTTACTTCCATCAGGATTAATCACTGTAAAGATACGTTCTTTTCCAA
CTTTTCCTTCTTGTTCTACACGAGTTTCACCTAGATACAGTGTTGAATCTTTTTTCTCAACTGTCTTGTA
GGCCAAATCTTTTTCAACAAATTCGAGTTTTGGAAGATCTTCTTGTACAGCAGAAACTGGTTTTTCCTTA
GTCAACTGGATACGGTATTCCTTGACTTGTTTTCCACTTTCTGAAACGAGGCGAACAAGTACTGGAAGGC
TATCTTCTCCACTATCTACCACAGTTGAAGCTACTTGATTGTTTTCTTCAACTGAGACTTTTGGCCGTTG
ACCTTTATAGGTAATTTGATAGTCTTGACGATTTTCAGCGAAATCAGCAAGTTCTTTTCCATCTACAAGA
ATCTTTGATTGAGTGCTTTCTTGAGGCAATTCACTTGGTGCAAGGAAGGTCATCTCAATCATCGCAACAC
CGCTCTTGTCAGCTTTACGCTCCATACGCCATCTCATGACTTTGGCTTTGACAGCTTTAAATGTTACGTT
GATTTCATCACCAGAAATAGTACATAATGGATTTCCTTACGCGAAATACGGGCAGACATGGCCTGCCCGG
TTATTATTATTTTTGACACCAGACCAACTGGTAATGGTAGCGACCGGCGCTCAGCGATAGCGCTATCAAA
AGAATCTTGCTTGGCAAGGTTCTTTTTTTTGTCTTTTCAAAAAAGCACGAAAAAAGCACCCATAAGGTAA
ACTTTTGAGTGCTTTGCTATAAATACGCTTCACAGTTTCTTCTTCATTTTTAACAAACAAAAA
